>Addgene plasmid #50655 | pHIS3p:yomWasabi-Tub1+3'UTR::HIS3 | depositor full sequence | sequence record 75770 | Full Sequence
AACACCCGCTGACGCGCCCTGACGGGCTTGTCTGCTCCCGGCATCCGCTTACAGACAAGCTGTGACCGTC
TCCGGGAGCTGCATGTGTCAGAGGTTTTCACCGTCATCACCGAAACGCGCGAGACGAAAGGGCCTCGTGA
TACGCCTATTTTTATAGGTTAATGTCATGATAATAATGGTTTCTTAGACGTCAGGTGGCACTTTTCGGGG
AAATGTGCGCGGAACCCCTATTTGTTTATTTTTCTAAATACATTCAAATATGTATCCGCTCATGAGACAA
TAACCCTGATAAATGCTTCAATAATATTGAAAAAGGAAGAGTATGAGTATTCAACATTTCCGTGTCGCCC
TTATTCCCTTTTTTGCGGCATTTTGCCTTCCTGTTTTTGCTCACCCAGAAACGCTGGTGAAAGTAAAAGA
TGCTGAAGATCAGTTGGGTGCACGAGTGGGTTACATCGAACTGGATCTCAACAGCGGTAAGATCCTTGAG
AGTTTTCGCCCCGAAGAACGTTTTCCAATGATGAGCACTTTTAAAGTTCTGCTATGTGGCGCGGTATTAT
CCCGTATTGACGCCGGGCAAGAGCAACTCGGTCGCCGCATACACTATTCTCAGAATGACTTGGTTGAGTA
CTCACCAGTCACAGAAAAGCATCTTACGGATGGCATGACAGTAAGAGAATTATGCAGTGCTGCCATAACC
ATGAGTGATAACACTGCGGCCAACTTACTTCTGACAACGATCGGAGGACCGAAGGAGCTAACCGCTTTTT
TGCACAACATGGGGGATCATGTAACTCGCCTTGATCGTTGGGAACCGGAGCTGAATGAAGCCATACCAAA
CGACGAGCGTGACACCACGATGCCTGTAGCAATGGCAACAACGTTGCGCAAACTATTAACTGGCGAACTA
CTTACTCTAGCTTCCCGGCAACAATTAATAGACTGGATGGAGGCGGATAAAGTTGCAGGACCACTTCTGC
GCTCGGCCCTTCCGGCTGGCTGGTTTATTGCTGATAAATCTGGAGCCGGTGAGCGTGGGTCTCGCGGTAT
CATTGCAGCACTGGGGCCAGATGGTAAGCCCTCCCGTATCGTAGTTATCTACACGACGGGGAGTCAGGCA
ACTATGGATGAACGAAATAGACAGATCGCTGAGATAGGTGCCTCACTGATTAAGCATTGGTAACTGTCAG
ACCAAGTTTACTCATATATACTTTAGATTGATTTAAAACTTCATTTTTAATTTAAAAGGATCTAGGTGAA
GATCCTTTTTGATAATCTCATGACCAAAATCCCTTAACGTGAGTTTTCGTTCCACTGAGCGTCAGACCCC
GTAGAAAAGATCAAAGGATCTTCTTGAGATCCTTTTTTTCTGCGCGTAATCTGCTGCTTGCAAACAAAAA
AACCACCGCTACCAGCGGTGGTTTGTTTGCCGGATCAAGAGCTACCAACTCTTTTTCCGAAGGTAACTGG
CTTCAGCAGAGCGCAGATACCAAATACTGTCCTTCTAGTGTAGCCGTAGTTAGGCCACCACTTCAAGAAC
TCTGTAGCACCGCCTACATACCTCGCTCTGCTAATCCTGTTACCAGTGGCTGCTGCCAGTGGCGATAAGT
CGTGTCTTACCGGGTTGGACTCAAGACGATAGTTACCGGATAAGGCGCAGCGGTCGGGCTGAACGGGGGG
TTCGTGCACACAGCCCAGCTTGGAGCGAACGACCTACACCGAACTGAGATACCTACAGCGTGAGCATTGA
GAAAGCGCCACGCTTCCCGAAGGGAGAAAGGCGGACAGGTATCCGGTAAGCGGCAGGGTCGGAACAGGAG
AGCGCACGAGGGAGCTTCCAGGGGGAAACGCCTGGTATCTTTATAGTCCTGTCGGGTTTCGCCACCTCTG
ACTTGAGCGTCGATTTTTGTGATGCTCGTCAGGGGGGCGGAGCCTATGGAAAAACGCCAGCAACGCGGCC
TTTTTACGGTTCCTGGCCTTTTGCTGGCCTTTTGCTCACATGTTCTTTCCTGCGTTATCCCCTGATTCTG
TGGATAACCGTATTACCGCCTTTGAGTGAGCTGATACCGCTCGCCGCAGCCGAACGACCGAGCGCAGCGA
GTCAGTGAGCGAGGAAGCGGAAGAGCGCCCAATACGCAAACCGCCTCTCCCCGCGCGTTGGCCGATTCAT
TAATGCAGGTTAACCTGGCTTATCGAAATTAATACGACTCACTATAGGGAGACCGGCAGATCCGCGGCCG
CATAGGCCACTAGTTAACTATGCGGCATCAGAGCAGATTGTACTGAGAGTGCACCATAAATTCCCGTTTT
AAGAGCTTGGTGAGCGCTAGGAGTCACTGCCAGGTATCGTTTGAACACGGCATTAGTCAGGGAAGTCATA
ACACAGTCCTTTCCCGCAATTTTCTTTTTCTATTACTCTTGGCCTCCTCTAGTACACTCTATATTTTTTT
ATGCCTCGGTAATGATTTTCATTTTTTTTTTTCCACCTAGCGGATGACTCTTTTTTTTTCTTAGCGATTG
GCATTATCACATAATGAATTATACATTATATAAAGTAATGTGATTTCTTCGAAGAATATACTAAAAAATG
AGCAGGCAAGATAAACGAAGGCAAAGATGACAGAGCAGAAAGCCCTAGTAAAGCGTATTACAAATGAAAC
CAAGATTCAGATTGCGATCTCTTTAAAGGGTGGTCCCCTAGCGATAGAGCACTCGATCTTCCCAGAAAAA
GAGGCAGAAGCAGTAGCAGAACAGGCCACACAATCGCAAGTGATTAACGTCCACACAGGTATAGGGTTTC
TGGACCATATGATACATGCTCTGGCCAAGCATTCCGGCTGGTCGCTAATCGTTGAGTGCATTGGTGACTT
ACACATAGACGACCATCACACCACTGAAGACTGCGGGATTGCTCTCGGTCAAGCTTTTAAAGAGGCCCTA
GGGGCCGTGCGTGGAGTAAAAAGGTTTGGATCAGGATTTGCGCCTTTGGATGAGGCACTTTCCAGAGCGG
TGGTAGATCTTTCGAACAGGCCGTACGCAGTTGTCGAACTTGGTTTGCAAAGGGAGAAAGTAGGAGATCT
CTCTTGCGAGATGATCCCGCATTTTCTTGAAAGCTTTGCAGAGGCTAGCAGAATTACCCTCCACGTTGAT
TGTCTGCGAGGCAAGAATGATCATCACCGTAGTGAGAGTGCGTTCAAGGCTCTTGCGGTTGCCATAAGAG
AAGCCACCTCGCCCAATGGTACCAACGATGTTCCCTCCACCAAAGGTGTTCTTATGTAGTGACACCGATT
ATTTAAAGCTGCAGCATACGATATATATACATGTGTATATATGTATACCTATGAATGTCAGTAAGTATGT
ATACGAACAGTATGATACTGAAGATGACAAGGTAATGCATCATTCTATACGTGTCATTCTGAACGAGGCG
CGCTTTCCTTTTTTCTTTTTGCTTTTTCTTTTTTTTTCTCTTGAACTCGACGGATCTATGCGGTGTGAAA
TACCGCACAGATGCGTAAGGAGAAAATACCGCATCAGGGGCGCGCCTTAATTAACCACTAAAGGGAACAA
AAGCTGGTACCCTATTACTCTTGGCCTCCTCTAGTACACTCTATATTTTTTTATGCCTCGGTAATGATTT
TCATTTTTTTTTTCCACCTAGCGGATGACTCTTTTTTTTTCTTAGCGATTGGCATTATCACATAATGAAT
TATACATTATATAAAGTAATGTGATTTCTTCGAAGAATATACTAAAAAATGAGCAGGCAAGATAAACGAA
GGCAAAGCTCGAGATGGTAAGTAAAGGTGAAGAGACAACTATGGGGGTAATCAAACCAGACATGAAGATC
AAACTGAAAATGGAAGGTAACGTTAATGGCCACGCGTTTGTTATTGAAGGTGAAGGAGAGGGGAAACCTT
ACGACGGAACCAACACTATCAATTTGGAGGTTAAGGAAGGTGCACCATTACCATTCAGCTATGACATCTT
AACAACTGCATTTTCATACGGCAACAGAGCTTTTACCAAGTACCCTGACGATATACCAAATTACTTCAAA
CAATCCTTTCCTGAAGGTTATTCATGGGAGAGAACAATGACGTTTGAAGATAAGGGCATTGTCAAGGTCA
AATCTGACATTTCTATGGAAGAGGATTCATTCATCTACGAGATTCACCTCAAGGGCGAAAACTTCCCACC
AAATGGTCCAGTGATGCAAAAGGAAACTACTGGATGGGATGCTTCTACAGAAAGGATGTACGTGAGAGAT
GGAGTCTTAAAAGGTGATGTTAAAATGAAGTTGCTACTTGAAGGTGGTGGCCATCATAGAGTTGATTTCA
AAACAATCTACAGAGCCAAAAAGGCTGTAAAACTTCCTGATTATCATTTTGTGGATCATCGTATAGAAAT
TCTAAACCACGACAAAGATTACAATAAGGTCACTGTTTATGAAATAGCAGTTGCCAGAAATTCTACAGAT
GGAATGGATGAATTGTACAAAGGATCCATGAGAGAAGTTATTAGTATTAATGGTATGTTCGATTTGCCCG
TCCAGGCTAGATCTTTTTTTTGTTAGTTCATTTTGGCGTTTCATCTTTCATTACTAACTTCAACGCAAAA
TTTTTTTTTTTTTGATTTCTCTTTACAGTCGGTCAAGCTGGTTGTCAGATTGGTAATGCCTGTTGGGAAT
TATATTCCCTTGAGCACGGTATTAAGCCGGATGGACATCTAGAAGATGGCCTTTCAAAGCCGAAGGGAGG
AGAAGAGGGTTTCTCCACGTTTTTCCATGAAACCGGCTACGGTAAGTTCGTTCCAAGGGCTATTTACGTG
GATTTAGAGCCCAACGTTATTGACGAAGTCCGTAACGGTCCTTACAAGGACTTGTTCCATCCAGAACAGT
TGATCAGTGGTAAGGAGGACGCGGCTAATAATTATGCAAGAGGCCATTACACCGTTGGTAGAGAAATTTT
GGGCGATGTTCTGGATAGGATTAGAAAACTGGCAGACCAATGTGATGGGTTACAAGGGTTCTTGTTTACC
CATTCTCTTGGTGGTGGTACTGGTTCCGGTCTAGGGTCCTTACTGTTGGAAGAACTATCCGCTGAATACG
GTAAGAAATCCAAGCTGGAATTTGCCGTATACCCTGCTCCACAAGTGTCTACTTCTGTGGTTGAGCCTTA
CAACACAGTTTTAACTACACATACTACATTGGAACATGCAGATTGTACTTTCATGGTCGATAATGAGGCT
ATTTACGACATGTGCAAAAGAAACTTGGATATCCCAAGACCAAGCTTTGCAAACTTAAACAACCTAATTG
CTCAAGTGGTATCATCTGTTACAGCATCATTGAGATTCGACGGTTCATTAAATGTAGATTTGAACGAATT
TCAAACCAATTTGGTTCCATATCCAAGAATTCATTTCCCCTTAGTTTCATATTCTCCAGTCTTATCCAAA
TCAAAGGCATTCCATGAGTCCAACTCTGTGTCAGAAATTACAAACGCTTGTTTTGAACCTGGTAACCAGA
TGGTCAAGTGTGATCCAAGAGATGGTAAATACATGGCTACTTGTCTGTTATACAGGGGTGATGTGGTAAC
AAGAGATGTTCAAAGAGCTGTCGAGCAGGTGAAAAACAAGAAGACCGTCCAATTGGTTGATTGGTGTCCA
ACTGGTTTCAAGATCGGTATTTGCTACGAACCTCCAACTGCCACACCAAACTCACAATTGGCCACTGTGG
ATAGGGCCGTCTGTATGTTGTCAAATACCACATCCATTGCTGAGGCTTGGAAGAGAATCGATAGAAAATT
CGATTTAATGTATGCCAAACGTGCTTTCGTCCACTGGTATGTCGGTGAAGGTATGGAAGAAGGTGAATTC
ACCGAAGCTAGAGAAGATTTGGCTGCTTTAGAAAGAGATTACATCGAAGTGGGTGCCGACTCATACGCTG
AGGAAGAGGAATTTTAAGGTTCACTCTCGCCCCCAACCTCCTTATCCTTTCTATATTTCAAGTATATTGT
AAAAAAAAAAATTCCCCCTACTGTTATATCTCTTTGGTGATATCTTATCTATAATCTACTTATTATATTT
CTCTAATATCTATGTACAAAAAATAAAAAAAAAAACCATTCTCCTTCTCTAACCTGCATTTGATGAAAGC
TTAGTAAGTCTCATCGTAGTTGATGGGCCAAAGACATTTGTACTTGTTTCATCAGATTCTTACATCACCC
ATTTCCATGATTATTTCACGGATTTCATTAGTAATTGCATTTTTGTATCCCTAGTTCCTTTTCTCCCGCC
TTGCCGTCGAATTGAAAAAAAAAATGGAAATGAGGACATCTTCCATTGATATCCAGGACAAAGCAAGAGT
AGAAGTAACTATTAGCAAGGAGAATTCCAAAAATAGTGAACTTCAAGGTAAGCAGATCTATAGTTTCAAT
ATCTGATTTTCTGCTTTTCAAAACTTAAAATTCATTAGAAGGTAAAACAAGAACCCGTAAAATTAAAGTT
ACCGATATTATCAGGTTTTTCACCCCATGTCTACTATCCCATTTAGAAAGAACTATGTGTTCAAAAACTG
GGCCGGTCGACCTGCAGCGTACGAAGCTTCAGCTGGCGGCCGCGTTCTATAGTGTCACCTAAATCGTATG
TGTATGATACATAAGGTTATGTATTAATTGTAGCCGCGTTCTAACGACAATATGTCCATATGGTGCACTC
TCAGTACAATCTGCTCTGATGCCGCATAGTTAAGCCAGCCCCGACACCCGCC
Features (pLannotate 1.2.2; 17 found; start..end, strand, type, name):
     88..123     -  CDS            rop (fragment): Rop protein, which maintains plasmids at low copy number; rop
    218..322     +  promoter       AmpR promoter: bla
    323..1183    +  CDS            AmpR: β-lactamase; bla; confers resistance to ampicillin, carbenicillin, and related antibiotics
   1354..1942    +  rep_origin     ori: high-copy-number ColE1/pMB1/pBR322/pUC origin of replication
   2125..2178    +  CDS            lacI (fragment): lac repressor; lacI; The lac repressor binds to the lac operator to inhibit transcription in E. coli. This inhibition can be relieved by adding lactose or isopropyl-β-D-thiogalactopyranoside (IPTG).
   2200..2218    +  promoter       T7 promoter: promoter for bacteriophage T7 RNA polymerase
   2254..2298    +  misc_feature   bom (fragment): basis of mobility region from pBR322
   2299..2379    -  CDS            MRM1 (fragment): MRM1_YEAST - Also known as PET56 From Saccharomyces cerevisiae (strain ATCC 204508 / S288c) (Baker's yeast).
   2429..2616    +  promoter       HIS3 promoter: S. cerevisiae HIS3
   2617..3279    +  CDS            HIS3: imidazoleglycerol-phosphate dehydratase, required for histidine biosynthesis; S. cerevisiae HIS3; yeast auxotrophic marker
   3487..3538    +  misc_feature   bom (fragment): basis of mobility region from pBR322
   3601..3787    +  promoter       HIS3 promoter: S. cerevisiae HIS3
   3794..4501    +  CDS            mWasabi: mWasabi is a basic (constitutively fluorescent) green fluorescent protein published in 2008, derived from Clavularia sp.. It has high acid sensitivity.
   4648..5964    +  CDS            TUB1: TBA1_YEAST - Experimental evidence at protein level: Swiss-Prot protein existence level 1. Tubulin is the major constituent of microtubules. It binds two moles of GTP, one at an exchangeable site on the beta chain and one at a non-exchangeable site on the alpha chain. From Saccharomyces cerevisiae (strain ATCC 204508 / S288c) (Baker's yeast).
   6537..6602    +  CDS            ALO1 (fragment): ALO_YEAST - Experimental evidence at protein level: Swiss-Prot protein existence level 1. Can oxidize L-gulono-1,4-lactone as well as D-arabinono-1,4- lactone and L-galactono-1,4-lactone. From Saccharomyces cerevisiae (strain ATCC 204508 / S288c) (Baker's yeast).
   6626..6644    -  promoter       SP6 promoter: promoter for bacteriophage SP6 RNA polymerase
   6707..6758    -  misc_feature   bom (fragment): basis of mobility region from pBR322
