[The description below was written by a language model from this plasmid's Addgene catalogue record and pLannotate feature annotations shown in this document.]
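Description:
pHIS3p:yomWasabi-Tub1+3'UTR::HIS3 is a 6.8 kb yeast expression plasmid built on the pFA6a backbone for fluorescent labelling of microtubules in Saccharomyces cerevisiae. In E. coli it is maintained through a high-copy ColE1/pUC-type origin and selected with ampicillin via the β-lactamase gene and its native promoter. The feature table shows no yeast replication origin (no 2μ or CEN/ARS element), which is consistent with an integrating design in which the plasmid must recombine into the genome to be stably inherited. The record does not spell out the integration site or how the plasmid is linearised. Selection in yeast relies on a complete S. cerevisiae HIS3 cassette (promoter plus coding sequence), which restores histidine prototrophy in his3 strains.

The payload is an N-terminal fusion of yomWasabi to Tub1, the major budding yeast α-tubulin. The "yo" prefix conventionally denotes a yeast codon-optimised version of mWasabi, a green fluorescent protein derived from Clavularia. The fusion is driven by a second copy of the HIS3 promoter, placed directly upstream of the fluorescent protein. The annotated TUB1 coding region starts somewhat downstream of the end of mWasabi, a gap that would accommodate a linker, the short first exon and the intron of TUB1, though these are not annotated. Several hundred bases of sequence follow the TUB1 coding region, matching the native 3'UTR named in the plasmid title and running into a fragment of the ALO1 gene. T7 and SP6 promoters flank the yeast sequences and serve as sequencing primer sites, and the insert was cloned between XhoI and SalI sites that remain intact. The construct belongs to a set of improved plasmids for live-cell imaging of microtubules in budding yeast.
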