Addgene plasmid #50655: pHIS3p:yomWasabi-Tub1+3'UTR::HIS3
Depositing lab: Wei-Lih Lee. Depositing organization: University of Massachusetts, Amherst. Publication: Improved Plasmids for Fluorescent Protein Tagging of Microtubules in Saccharomyces cerevisiae. Markus SM, Omer S, Baranowski K, Lee WL. Traffic. 2015 Jul;16(7):773-86. doi: 10.1111/tra.12276. Epub 2015 Apr 28. PubMed 25711127.
Backbone
  Vector backbone: pFA6a
  Vector type: Yeast Expression
  Selectable markers: HIS3
Growth in bacteria
  Bacterial resistance: Ampicillin, 100 μg/mL
  Growth temperature: 37°C
  Growth strain: DH5alpha
  Copy number: High Copy
Gene/Insert
  Gene/Insert name: yomWasabi-Tub1 (alt name: yomWasabi-a-tubulin)
  Species: S. cerevisiae (budding yeast)
  Insert size (bp): 2174
  Promoter: HIS3p
  Tag / fusion protein: yomWasabi (N terminal on insert)
  Cloning method: Restriction Enzyme; 5′ cloning site XhoI (not destroyed); 3′ cloning site SalI (not destroyed)
  Sequencing primers: 5′ T7; 3′ SP6
Terms and licenses: Academic/Nonprofit Terms; Industry Terms: Not Available to Industry
How to cite: pHIS3p:yomWasabi-Tub1+3'UTR::HIS3 was a gift from Wei-Lih Lee (Addgene plasmid # 50655 ; http://n2t.net/addgene:50655 ; RRID:Addgene_50655)
