>Addgene plasmid #50655 | pHIS3p:yomWasabi-Tub1+3'UTR::HIS3 | addgene partial sequence | sequence record 76909 | T7 5'-TAATACGACTCACTATAGGG-3'
CTAGTTAACTATGCGGCATCAGAGCAGATTGTACTGAGAGTGCACCATAAATTCCCGTTTTAAGAGCTTG
GTGAGCGCTAGGAGTCACTGCCAGGTATCGTTTGAACACGGCATTAGTCAGGGAAGTCATAACACAGTCC
TTTCCCGCAATTTTCTTTTTCTATTACTCTTGGCCTCCTCTAGTACACTCTATATTTTTTTATGCCTCGG
TAATGATTTTCATTTTTTTTTTTCCACCTAGCGGATGACTCTTTTTTTTTCTTAGCGATTGGCATTATCA
CATAATGAATTATACATTATATAAAGTAATGTGATTTCTTCGAAGAATATACTAAAAAATGAGCAGGCAA
GATAAACGAAGGCAAAGATGACAGAGCAGAAAGCCCTAGTAAAGCGTATTACAAATGAAACCAAGATTCA
GATTGCGATCTCTTTAAAGGGTGGTCCCCTAGCGATAGAGCACTCGATCTTCCCAGAAAAAGAGGCAGAA
GCAGTAGCAGAACAGGCCACACAATCGCAAGTGATTAACGTCCACACAGGTATAGGGTTTCTGGACCATA
TGATACATGCTCTGGCCAAGCATTCCGGCTGGTCGCTAATCGTTGAGTGCATTGGTGACTTACACATAGA
CGACCATCACACCACTGAAGACTGCGGGATTGCTCTCGGTCAAGCTTTTAAAGAGGCCCTAGGGGCCGTG
CGTGGAGTAAAAAGGTTTGGATCAGGATTTGCGCCTTTGGATGAGGCACTTTCCAGAGCGGTGGTAGATC
TTTCGAACAGGCCGTACGCAGTTGTCGAACTTGGTTTGCAAAGGGAGAAAGTAGGAGATCTCTCTTGCGA
GATGATCCCGCATTTTCTTGAAAGCTTTGCAGAGGCTAGCAGAATTACCCTCCACGTTGATTGTCTGCGA
GGCAAGAATGATCATCACC
