>Addgene plasmid #50655 | pHIS3p:yomWasabi-Tub1+3'UTR::HIS3 | addgene partial sequence | sequence record 77677 | yTUB1-R 5'-TTGCGTTGAAGTTAGTAATGAAAGA-3'
GATCTAGCCTGGACGGGCAAATCGAACATACCATTAATACTAATAACTTCTCTCATGGATCCTTTGTACA
ATTCATCCATTCCATCTGTAGAATTTCTGGCAACTGCTATTTCATAAACAGTGACCTTATTGTAATCTTT
GTCGTGGTTTAGAATTTCTATACGATGATCCACAAAATGATAATCAGGAAGTTTTACAGCCTTTTTGGCT
CTGTAGATTGTTTTGAAATCAACTCTATGATGGCCACCACCTTCAAGTAGCAACTTCATTTTAACATCAC
CTTTTAAGACTCCATCTCTCACGTACATCCTTTCTGTAGAAGCATCCCATCCAGTAGTTTCCTTTTGCAT
CACTGGACCATTTGGTGGGAAGTTTTCGCCCTTGAGGTGAATCTCGTAGATGAATGAATCCTCTTCCATA
GAAATGTCAGATTTGACCTTGACAATGCCCTTATCTTCAAACGTCATTGTTCTCTCCCATGAATAACCTT
CAGGAAAGGATTGTTTGAAGTAATTTGGTATATCGTCAGGGTACTTGGTAAAAGCTCTGTTGCCGTATGA
AAATGCAGTTGTTAAGATGTCATAGCTGAATGGTAATGGTGCACCTTCCTTAACCTCCAAATTGATAGTG
TTGGTTCCGTCGTAAGGTTTCCCCTCTCCTTCACCTTCAATAACAAACGCGTGGCCATTAACGTTACCTT
CCATTTTCAGTTTGATCTTCATGTCTGGTTTGATTACCCCCATAGTTGTCTCTTCACCTTTACTTACCAT
CTCGAGCTTTGCCTTCGTTTATCTTGCCTGCTCATTTTTTAGTATATTCTTCGAAG
