>Addgene plasmid #50655 | pHIS3p:yomWasabi-Tub1+3'UTR::HIS3 | addgene partial sequence | sequence record 78119 | Sp6
ACGCTGCAGGTCGACCGGCCCAGTTTTTGAACACATAGTTCTTTCTAAATGGGATAGTAGACATGGGGTG
AAAAACCTGATAATATCGGTAACTTTAATTTTACGGGTTCTTGTTTTACCTTCTAATGAATTTTAAGTTT
TGAAAAGCAGAAAATCAGATATTGAAACTATAGATCTGCTTACCTTGAAGTTCACTATTTTTGGAATTCT
CCTTGCTAATAGTTACTTCTACTCTTGCTTTGTCCTGGATATCAATGGAAGATGTCCTCATTTCCATTTT
TTTTTTCAATTCGACGGCAAGGCGGGAGAAAAGGAACTAGGGATACAAAAATGCAATTACTAATGAAATC
CGTGAAATAATCATGGAAATGGGTGATGTAAGAATCTGATGAAACAAGTACAAATGTCTTTGGCCCATCA
ACTACGATGAGACTTACTAAGCTTTCATCAAATGCAGGTTAGAGAAGGAGAATGGTTTTTTTTTTTATTT
TTTGTACATAGATATTAGAGAAATATAATAAGTAGATTATAGATAAGATATCACCAAAGAGATATAACAG
TAGGGGGAATTTTTTTTTTTACAATATACTTGAAATATAGAAAGGATAAGGAGGTTGGGGGCGAGAGTGA
ACCTTAAAATTCCTCTTCCTCAGCGTATGAGTCGGCACCCACTTCGATGTAATCTCTTTCTAAAGCAGCC
AAATCTTCTCTAGCTTCGGTGAATTCACCTTCTTCCATACCTTCACCGACATACCAGTGGACGAAAGCAC
GTTTGGCATACATTAAATCGAATTTTCTATCGATTCTCTTCCAAGCCTCAGCAATGGATGTGGTATTTGA
CAACATACAGACGGCCCTATCCACAGTG
